>Addgene plasmid #241059 | pDMJ2-SARS-CoV-2-Spike (BA.2.12.1-2h) | addgene full sequence | sequence record 486184 | Addgene NGS Result
ATGTTCGTGTTTCTGGTTCTTCTTCCCCTGGTGTCTAGTCAGTGCGTCAACTTGATCACGCGAACACAGA
GCTACACCAATTCCTTTACACGAGGCGTCTACTATCCCGACAAGGTGTTCCGAAGCAGTGTTTTGCACTC
CACGCAGGACCTTTTCTTGCCCTTCTTCTCAAATGTGACTTGGTTTCATGCAATACACGTATCCGGGACT
AATGGCACTAAGAGATTCGACAATCCCGTGTTGCCTTTTAACGACGGCGTGTATTTTGCCAGTACAGAAA
AGAGCAATATTATCCGGGGATGGATCTTCGGCACGACTCTGGATAGTAAAACACAATCCCTGCTGATCGT
GAATAATGCGACAAACGTCGTCATAAAAGTCTGCGAGTTCCAGTTCTGCAACGACCCTTTCCTCGACGTG
TATTACCATAAGAACAATAAATCTTGGATGGAAAGTGAGTTTCGCGTGTACTCCAGTGCAAATAACTGTA
CTTTTGAGTACGTAAGCCAGCCTTTCCTGATGGACCTCGAAGGGAAACAGGGGAACTTTAAGAACCTGCG
CGAATTCGTGTTCAAGAACATCGACGGTTATTTTAAAATATACAGCAAGCACACCCCTATTAACCTGGGC
AGAGATTTGCCACAAGGTTTTAGCGCCCTGGAACCCCTCGTGGACCTTCCTATCGGCATCAACATCACGC
GCTTCCAAACTCTGCTCGCACTGCATCGGTCTTATCTGACCCCTGGAGATTCATCCTCAGGATGGACCGC
GGGTGCTGCTGCATATTATGTGGGATATCTGCAGCCTAGGACCTTCCTGCTCAAATACAACGAGAACGGC
ACCATCACTGACGCTGTTGATTGCGCGCTGGACCCATTGTCTGAAACCAAATGCACACTGAAAAGCTTCA
CAGTCGAGAAGGGCATTTACCAGACGAGCAACTTCAGAGTTCAGCCCACAGAGAGCATCGTTCGCTTCCC
CAACATTACCAATTTGTGCCCATTCGACGAGGTCTTTAACGCAACTACCTTTGCCAGTGTTTACGCCTGG
AACAGGAAACGGATATCCAATTGCGTGGCCGATTACAGCGTACTGTACAATTTCGCTCCCTTTTTCGCCT
TTAAATGCTACGGTGTCTCCCCTACGAAGCTGAATGATCTGTGCTTTACTAATGTCTATGCGGACAGCTT
CGTTATTAGAGGTAACGAGGTCAGCCAAATCGCCCCAGGGCAGACTGGAAACATAGCCGACTACAATTAC
AAACTGCCAGATGATTTCACCGGCTGCGTCATCGCCTGGAACTCCAATAAGCTCGATAGTAAAGTGGGCG
GCAATTACAACTATCAGTATAGGCTGTTTCGAAAGAGCAACCTGAAACCTTTTGAGCGGGACATTTCAAC
AGAGATCTACCAGGCCGGAAACAAGCCCTGCAACGGGGTCGCCGGGTTCAATTGTTACTTCCCGCTGCGG
CGGTATGGATTTCGGCCGACTTACGGCGTTGGCCACCAGCCATATCGGGTGGTGGTGCTGTCATTTGAGC
TGCTTCATGCGCCTGCTACAGTATGTGGGCCTAAAAAGTCTACCAATCTGGTGAAAAATAAGTGCGTGAA
CTTCAACTTCAATGGCCTCACCGGGACAGGCGTGTTGACAGAATCCAATAAGAAATTCCTGCCATTCCAG
CAGTTCGGCAGGGATATCGCAGACACGACCGATGCGGTGCGAGATCCCCAGACATTGGAGATTCTGGACA
TTACTCCTTGTTCTTTTGGAGGAGTGAGTGTTATTACTCCCGGCACAAATACCTCAAATCAAGTCGCTGT
GCTGTATCAAGGTGTAAACTGTACCGAGGTCCCCGTGGCTATTCACGCCGACCAGCTGACCCCAACATGG
CGGGTATACAGCACCGGTTCTAATGTATTCCAGACCAGAGCCGGCTGCCTCATTGGAGCCGAGTACGTGA
ACAACTCTTATGAATGTGATATACCGATTGGAGCAGGTATCTGCGCCTCTTATCAGACCCAGACAAAGAG
CCACAGAAGGGCTAGGAGCGTGGCCTCCCAGTCCATAATCGCCTATACAATGTCACTGGGGGCTGAAAAT
CTGGTGGCATACAGTAACAACTCTATCGCTATCCCCACAAATTTTACCATCTCTGTGACTACAGAGATCC
TGCCAGTGTCTATGACTAAAACCTCCGTGGACTGTACCATGTACATCTGTGGTGATAGCACCGAATGTTC
CAACCTGCTCCTGCAGTACGGCAGCTTCTGCACACAGCTGAAGAGGGCACTGACAGGAATCGCCGTCGAA
CAGGATAAGAACACTCAGGAGGTGTTTGCGCAGGTTAAGCAGATTTACAAGACGCCACCAATCAAGTACT
TCGGTGGGTTCAATTTCTCTCAAATTCTGCCTGATCCTTCTAAGCCATCTAAGCGGAGCTTTATAGAGGA
TTTGCTCTTTAATAAGGTGACCCTCGCCGATGCTGGATTTATTAAGCAGTATGGCGACTGTTTGGGAGAC
ATTGCTGCTCGCGATCTGATATGTGCCCAGAAATTCAACGGGCTGACCGTACTCCCACCGCTGCTCACTG
ATGAGATGATCGCACAATATACCAGCGCCCTGCTGGCCGGCACTATTACATCCGGCTGGACGTTCGGAGC
AGGAGCCGCACTGCAAATACCTTTTGCCATGCAGATGGCATATCGCTTCAATGGGATCGGGGTGACCCAG
AACGTCCTGTACGAAAACCAGAAACTTATCGCTAACCAGTTCAATTCCGCCATTGGTAAAATCCAGGACA
GCTTGAGTTCCACAGCCAGCGCCCTCGGGAAATTGCAAGATGTAGTCAATCACAATGCACAAGCCCTGAA
TACTCTCGTCAAGCAACTGTCATCCAAGTTCGGTGCTATATCCTCCGTGCTGAATGATATCCTTAGTAGA
TTGGATAAGGTGGAGGCAGAAGTCCAGATCGACCGGCTTATTACTGGAAGGCTGCAGAGTCTGCAGACGT
ACGTCACGCAGCAGCTTATCAGAGCCGCCGAGATTAGAGCATCTGCGAATCTGGCTGCTACAAAGATGAG
TGAATGCGTGCTCGGGCAATCAAAGCGGGTCGACTTTTGTGGGAAGGGGTACCACCTCATGAGCTTCCCC
CAATCCGCCCCACATGGCGTTGTGTTCCTGCATGTTACTTACGTTCCCGCTCAAGAGAAGAACTTTACTA
CCGCTCCGGCGATCTGCCACGACGGTAAGGCACACTTTCCACGCGAAGGCGTCTTTGTTAGCAATGGAAC
ACACTGGTTTGTTACCCAGAGGAACTTTTATGAGCCCCAGATAATCACAACCGACAACACATTCGTATCT
GGGAACTGTGACGTAGTTATTGGGATCGTGAACAACACCGTGTACGATCCTCTCCAACCGGAACTTGACT
CTTTCAAGGAGGAACTGGATAAGTACTTTAAGAATCACACCTCACCCGATGTTGACCTCGGCGACATTTC
AGGAATTAATGCTAGCGTGGTGAACATCCAGAAAGAGATTGATAGACTTAACGAAGTGGCCAAGAACCTC
AACGAATCACTTATTGACCTGCAGGAGCTGGGAAAATATGAGCAGTACATTAAATGGCCTTGGTACATTT
GGCTGGGCTTTATAGCAGGCCTGATCGCTATCGTCATGGTGACCATCATGCTTTGTTGTATGACTAGCTG
CTGCAGCTGCCTCAAGGGCTGTTGTAGCTGCGGCTCTTGCTGTAAATAATGATGAGGATCCAGATCTGCT
GTGCCTTCTAGTTGCCAGCCATCTGTTGTTTGCCCCTCCCCCGTGCCTTCCTTGACCCTGGAAGGTGCCA
CTCCCACTGTCCTTTCCTAATAAAATGAGGAAATTGCATCGCATTGTCTGAGTAGGTGTCATTCTATTCT
GGGGGGTGGGGTGGGGCAGGACAGCAAGGGGGAGGATTGGGAAGACAATAGCAGGCATGCTGGGGATGCG
GTGGGCTCTATGGGTACCCAGGTGCTGAAGAATTGACCCGGTTCCTCCTGGGCCAGAAAGAAGCAGGCAC
ATCCCCTTCTCTGTGACACACCCTGTCCACGCCCCTGGTTCTTAGTTCCAGCCCCACTCATAGGACACTC
ATAGCTCAGGAGGGCTCCGCCTTCAATCCCACCCGCTAAAGTACTTGGAGCGGTCTCTCCCTCCCTCATC
AGCCCACCAAACCAAACCTAGCCTCCAAGAGTGGGAAGAAATTAAAGCAAGATAGGCTATTAAGTGCAGA
GGGAGAGAAAATGCCTCCAACATGTGAGGAAGTAATGAGAGAAATCATAGAATTTTAAGGCCATGATTTA
AGGCCAATCGGAAAGAACATGTGAGCAAAAGGCCAGCAAAAGGCCAGGAACCGTAAAAAGGCCGCGTTGC
TGGCGTTTTTCCATAGGCTCCGCCCCCCTGACGAGCATCACAAAAATCGACGCTCAAGTCAGAGGTGGCG
AAACCCGACAGGACTATAAAGATACCAGGCGTTTCCCCCTGGAAGCTCCCTCGTGCGCTCTCCTGTTCCG
ACCCTGCCGCTTACCGGATACCTGTCCGCCTTTCTCCCTTCGGGAAGCGTGGCGCTTTCTCATAGCTCAC
GCTGTAGGTATCTCAGTTCGGTGTAGGTCGTTCGCTCCAAGCTGGGCTGTGTGCACGAACCCCCCGTTCA
GCCCGACCGCTGCGCCTTATCCGGTAACTATCGTCTTGAGTCCAACCCGGTAAGACACGACTTATCGCCA
CTGGCAGCAGCCACTGGTAACAGGATTAGCAGAGCGAGGTATGTAGGCGGTGCTACAGAGTTCTTGAAGT
GGTGGCCTAACTACGGCTACACTAGAAGAACAGTATTTGGTATCTGCGCTCTGCTGAAGCCAGTTACCTT
CGGAAAAAGAGTTGGTAGCTCTTGATCCGGCAAACAAACCACCGCTGGTAGCGGTGGTTTTTTTGTTTGC
AAGCAGCAGATTACGCGCAGAAAAAAAGGATCTCAAGAAGATCCTTTGATCTTTTCTACGGGGTCTGACG
CTCAGTGGAACGAAAACTCACGTTAAGGGATTTTGGTCATGAGATTATCAAAAAGGATCTTCACCTAGAT
CCTTTTAAATTAAAAATGAAGTTTTAAATCAATCTAAAGTATATATGAGTAAACTTGGTCTGACAGTTAC
CAATGCTTAATCAGTGAGGCACCTATCTCAGCGATCTGTCTATTTCGTTCATCCATAGTTGCCTGACTCC
CCGTCGTGTAGATAACTACGATACGGGAGGGCTTACCATCTGGCCCCAGTGCTGCAATGATACCGCGAGA
CCCACGCTCACCGGCTCCAGATTTATCAGCAATAAACCAGCCAGCCGGAAGGGCCGAGCGCAGAAGTGGT
CCTGCAACTTTATCCGCCTCCATCCAGTCTATTAATTGTTGCCGGGAAGCTAGAGTAAGTAGTTCGCCAG
TTAATAGTTTGCGCAACGTTGTTGCCATTGCTACAGGCATCGTGGTGTCACGCTCGTCGTTTGGTATGGC
TTCATTCAGCTCCGGTTCCCAACGATCAAGGCGAGTTACATGATCCCCCATGTTGTGCAAAAAAGCGGTT
AGCTCCTTCGGTCCTCCGATCGTTGTCAGAAGTAAGTTGGCCGCAGTGTTATCACTCATGGTTATGGCAG
CACTGCATAATTCTCTTACTGTCATGCCATCCGTAAGATGCTTTTCTGTGACTGGTGAGTACTCAACCAA
GTCATTCTGAGAATAGTGTATGCGGCGACCGAGTTGCTCTTGCCCGGCGTCAATACGGGATAATACCGCG
CCACATAGCAGAACTTTAAAAGTGCTCATCATTGGAAAACGTTCTTCGGGGCGAAAACTCTCAAGGATCT
TACCGCTGTTGAGATCCAGTTCGATGTAACCCACTCGTGCACCCAACTGATCTTCAGCATCTTTTACTTT
CACCAGCGTTTCTGGGTGAGCAAAAACAGGAAGGCAAAATGCCGCAAAAAAGGGAATAAGGGCGACACGG
AAATGTTGAATACTCATACTCTTCCTTTTTCAATATTATTGAAGCATTTATCAGGGTTATTGTCTCATGA
GCGGATACATATTTGAATGTATTTAGAAAAATAAACAAATAGGGGTTCCGCGCACATTTCCCCGAAAAGT
GCCACCTGACGTCCCAATGATTGCACCATATGCGGTGTGAAATACCGCACAGATGCGTAAGGAGAAAATA
CCGCATCAGATTGGCTATTGGCCATTGCATACGTTGTATCCATATCATAATATGTACATTTATATTGGCT
CATGTCCAACATTACCGCCATGTTGACATTGATTATTGACTAGTTATTAATAGTAATCAATTACGGGGTC
ATTAGTTCATAGCCCATATATGGAGTTCCGCGTTACATAACTTACGGTAAATGGCCCGCCTGGCTGACCG
CCCAACGACCCCCGCCCATTGACGTCAATAATGACGTATGTTCCCATAGTAACGCCAATAGGGACTTTCC
ATTGACGTCAATGGGTGGAGTATTTACGGTAAACTGCCCACTTGGCAGTACATCAAGTGTATCATATGCC
AAGTACGCCCCCTATTGACGTCAATGACGGTAAATGGCCCGCCTGGCATTATGCCCAGTACATGACCTTA
TGGGACTTTCCTACTTGGCAGTACATCTACGTATTAGTCATCGCTATTACCATGGTGATGCGGTTTTGGC
AGTACATCAATGGGCGTGGATAGCGGTTTGACTCACGGGGATTTCCAAGTCTCCACCCCATTGACGTCAA
TGGGAGTTTGTTTTGGCACCAAAATCAACGGGACTTTCCAAAATGTCGTAACAACTCCGCCCCATTGACG
CAAATGGGCGGTAGGCGTGTACGGTGGGAGGTCTATATAAGCAGAGCTCGTTTAGTGAACCGTCAGATCG
CCTGGAGACGCCATCCACGCTGTTTTGACCTCCATAGAAGACACCGGGACCGATCCAGCCTCCATCGGCT
CGCATCTCTCCTTCACGCGCCCGCCGCCCTACCTGAGGCCGCCATCCACGCCGGTTGAGTCGCGTTCTGC
CGCCTCCCGCCTGTGGTGCCTCCTGAACTGCGTCCGCCGTCTAGGTAAGTTTAAAGCTCAGGTCGAGACC
GGGCCTTTGTCCGGCGCTCCCTTGGAGCCTACCTAGACTCAGCCGGCTCTCCACGCTTTGCCTGACCCTG
CTTGCTCAACTCTAGTTAACGGTGGAGGGCAGTGTAGTCTGAGCAGTACTCGTTGCTGCCGCGCGCGCCA
CCAGACATAATAGCTGACAGACTAACAGACTGTTCCTTTCCATGGGTCTTTTCTGCAGTCACCGTCGTCG
ACACGTGTGATCAGATATCGCGGCCGCTCTAGA
Features (pLannotate 1.2.2; 10 found; start..end, strand, type, name):
      1..3756    +  CDS            S: SPIKE_SARS2 - Experimental evidence at protein level: Swiss-Prot protein existence level 1. [Spike glycoprotein]: May down-regulate host tetherin (BST2) by lysosomal degradation, thereby counteracting its antiviral activity. From Severe acute respiratory syndrome coronavirus 2 (2019-nCoV) (SARS-CoV-2).
   3779..4003    +  polyA_signal   bGH poly(A) signal: bovine growth hormone polyadenylation signal
   4418..5006    -  rep_origin     ori: high-copy-number ColE1/pMB1/pBR322/pUC origin of replication
   5177..6037    -  CDS            AmpR: β-lactamase; bla; confers resistance to ampicillin, carbenicillin, and related antibiotics
   6038..6142    -  promoter       AmpR promoter: bla
   6182..6239    +  misc_feature   bom (fragment): basis of mobility region from pBR322
   6325..6704    +  enhancer       CMV enhancer: human cytomegalovirus immediate early enhancer
   6705..6908    +  promoter       CMV promoter: human cytomegalovirus (CMV) immediate early promoter
   6997..7224    +  LTR            5' LTR (truncated) (fragment): truncated 5' long terminal repeat (LTR) from human T-cell leukemia virus (HTLV) type 1
   7228..7338    +  intron         CMV intron (fragment): modified intron A from human cytomegalovirus
