[The description below was written by a language model from this plasmid's Addgene catalogue record and pLannotate feature annotations shown in this document.]
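Description:
pDMJ2-SARS-CoV-2-Spike (BA.2.12.1-2h) is a 7,383 nt mammalian expression plasmid built on the pDMJ2 backbone that expresses a variant SARS-CoV-2 spike glycoprotein for pseudotyping viral particles. It is propagated in E. coli as a high-copy plasmid through a ColE1/pUC-type origin and selected with ampicillin via a β-lactamase gene under its own bla promoter. A short fragment of the pBR322 basis-of-mobility region is also annotated. No mammalian selection marker or reporter appears in the feature table, which is consistent with transient transfection use.

The spike open reading frame, made by gene synthesis and annotated over about 3.76 kb, sits in a circular map downstream of the human cytomegalovirus immediate-early enhancer and promoter. Between the promoter and the coding sequence are a fragment of the HTLV-1 5' LTR and a fragment of modified CMV intron A, leader elements commonly included to raise transcript processing and expression levels. A bovine growth hormone polyadenylation signal terminates the transcript. The insert carries the set of substitutions and the residue 24–26 deletion recorded for the Omicron BA.2.12.1 lineage (including L452Q and S704L alongside D614G, N501Y, P681H and many receptor-binding domain changes), and the list also includes R346T and S494R. These two may correspond to the "2h" designation, although the record does not explain that label. No epitope tag is annotated.

According to the record, the plasmid supplies spike as the envelope protein for producing pseudotyped virus. The associated publication concerns computationally designed proteins that mimic antibody immune evasion during viral evolution.
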