Addgene plasmid #241059: pDMJ2-SARS-CoV-2-Spike (BA.2.12.1-2h)
Purpose: Expresses SARS-CoV-2 spike (BA.2.12.1-2h) protein for creating pseudotyped virus
Depositing lab: Jeremy Luban. Depositing organization: University of Massachusetts, Worcester. Publication: Computationally designed proteins mimic antibody immune evasion in viral evolution. Youssef N, Gurev S, Ghantous F, Brock KP, Jaimes JA, Thadani NN, Dauphin A, Sherman AC, Yurkovetskiy L, Soto D, Estanboulieh R, Kotzen B, Notin P, Kollasch AW, Cohen AA, Dross SE, Erasmus J, Fuller DH, Bjorkman PJ, Lemieux JE, Luban J, Seaman MS, Marks DS. Immunity. 2025 May 6:S1074-7613(25)00178-5. doi: 10.1016/j.immuni.2025.04.015. PubMed 40345199.
Backbone
  Vector backbone: pDMJ2
  Vector type: Mammalian Expression
Growth in bacteria
  Bacterial resistance: Ampicillin, 100 μg/mL
  Growth temperature: 37°C
  Growth strain: DH5alpha
  Copy number: High Copy
Gene/Insert
  Gene/Insert name: Spike (BA.2.12.1-2h)
  Species: SARS-CoV-2
  Mutation: R346T,S494R,T19I,L24del,P25del,P26del,A27S,G142D,V213G,G339D,S371F,S373P,S375F,T376A,D405N,R408S,K417N,N440K,L452Q,S477N,T478K,E484A,Q493R,Q498R,N501Y,Y505H,D614G,H655Y,N679K,P681H,S704L,N764K,D796Y,Q954H,N969K
  Entrez Gene: S (a.k.a. GU280_gp02, spike glycoprotein)
  Cloning method: Gene Synthesis
Terms and licenses: Academic/Nonprofit Terms; Industry Terms: Not Available to Industry
How to cite: pDMJ2-SARS-CoV-2-Spike (BA.2.12.1-2h) was a gift from Jeremy Luban (Addgene plasmid # 241059 ; http://n2t.net/addgene:241059 ; RRID:Addgene_241059)
